Addgene plasmid #141670: TFORF0710
Purpose: Lentiviral vector for overexpressing transcription factor ORFs with unique 24-bp barcodes. Barcodes facilitate identification of transcription factors in pooled screens.
Depositing lab: Feng Zhang. Depositing organization: Broad Institute. Publication: A transcription factor atlas of directed differentiation. Joung J, Ma S, Tay T, Geiger-Schuller KR, Kirchgatterer PC, Verdine VK, Guo B, Arias-Garcia MA, Allen WE, Singh A, Kuksenko O, Abudayyeh OO, Gootenberg JS, Fu Z, Macrae RK, Buenrostro JD, Regev A, Zhang F. Cell. 2023 Jan 5;186(1):209-229.e26. doi: 10.1016/j.cell.2022.11.026. PubMed 36608654.
Backbone
  Vector backbone: pLX_TRC317
  Backbone manufacturer: Broad Institute Genetic Perturbation Platform
  Backbone size w/o insert (bp): 8264
  Vector type: Mammalian Expression, Lentiviral
  Selectable markers: Puromycin
Growth in bacteria
  Bacterial resistance: Ampicillin, 100 μg/mL
  Growth temperature: 37°C
  Growth strain: NEB Stable
  Copy number: High Copy
Gene/Insert
  Gene/Insert name: ZNF624
  Species: H. sapiens (human)
  Insert size (bp): 2699
  Entrez Gene: ZNF624 (a.k.a. KIAA1349, MGC119602, MGC119603, MGC119605)
  Promoter: EF1a
  Cloning method: Unknown
  Sequencing primers: 5′ GGGTGGAGACTGAAGTTAGGCCAG; 3′ CACATAGCGTAAAAGGAGCAACATAG
Terms and licenses: Academic/Nonprofit Terms; Industry Terms: Not Available to Industry
Depositor comments: NM_020787,XM_006721562,ENST00000311331 . The transcription factor ORF portion of this plasmid was synthesized by Genewiz. Please test multiple small colonies in case of plasmid recombination. To make this collection available in a timely manner, a portion of this collection was not fully sequenced by Addgene. If an Addgene verified full plasmid sequence is not available, please contact us prior to placing an order to request the full sequence.
How to cite: TFORF0710 was a gift from Feng Zhang (Addgene plasmid # 141670 ; http://n2t.net/addgene:141670 ; RRID:Addgene_141670)
