[The description below was written by a language model from this plasmid's Addgene catalogue record and pLannotate feature annotations shown in this document.]
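Description:
TFORF0710 is a third-generation-style, self-inactivating lentiviral expression plasmid built on the pLX_TRC317 backbone and carrying the human zinc-finger gene ZNF624 as its open reading frame. It belongs to a barcoded transcription factor ORF collection in which each clone pairs a synthesized ORF with a unique 24-bp barcode, so that the transcription factor present in a given cell can be identified by sequencing in pooled overexpression screens such as directed-differentiation experiments. In bacteria the plasmid is maintained through a high-copy ColE1/pUC origin and ampicillin resistance (bla). An f1 origin and remnants of a lac/T7/T3 cloning region are also present in the backbone. The depositor warns that the plasmid can recombine, a common issue with LTR-containing vectors.

The viral cassette begins with an RSV promoter fused to a truncated HIV-1 5' LTR, which makes genomic RNA production Tat-independent. This is followed by the Ψ packaging signal with a gag fragment and the Rev response element for nuclear export of the unspliced genome. An SV40 early promoter/origin drives puromycin N-acetyltransferase for selection of transduced mammalian cells. Downstream, after a cPPT/CTS element that aids nuclear import, the EF-1α promoter drives constitutive expression of ZNF624. The automated annotation labels only the first part of the roughly 2.7 kb insert as ZNF624, leaving the rest of that interval unannotated. The barcode is not annotated either, so its position is not given in the record. A WPRE enhances transcript stability and expression ahead of the ΔU3 3' LTR, which inactivates LTR promoter activity after integration, and an SV40 polyadenylation signal lies beyond it.
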