Features (pLannotate 1.2.2; 31 found; start..end, strand, type, name):
     18..244     +  promoter       RSV promoter: Rous sarcoma virus enhancer/promoter
    245..425     +  LTR            5' LTR (truncated): truncated 5' long terminal repeat (LTR) from HIV-1
    472..597     +  misc_feature   HIV-1 Ψ: packaging signal of human immunodeficiency virus type 1
    581..944     +  CDS            HIV-1 gag (fragment): gag protein from human immunodeficiency virus 1; gag
   1090..1323    +  misc_feature   RRE: The Rev response element (RRE) of HIV-1 allows for Rev-dependent mRNA export from the nucleus to the cytoplasm.
   1700..1726    +  CDS            Rev (fragment): human immunodeficiency virus 1 (HIV-1) Rev protein; rev; enhances nuclear export of unspliced and incompletely spliced viral mRNAs
   1733..1756    +  promoter       SV40 promoter (fragment): SV40 early promoter
   1757..1828    +  promoter       SV40 promoter (fragment): SV40 enhancer and early promoter
   1852..1987    +  rep_origin     SV40 ori: SV40 origin of replication
   2033..2629    +  CDS            PuroR (fragment): puromycin N-acetyltransferase; pac from Streptomyces; confers resistance to puromycin
   2678..2795    +  misc_feature   cPPT/CTS: central polypurine tract and central termination sequence of HIV-1
   2860..2926    +  CDS            small t antigen (fragment): SV40 (simian virus 40) small t antigen
   2933..4111    +  promoter       EF-1α promoter: strong constitutive promoter for human elongation factor EF-1α
   4128..5015    +  CDS            ZNF624 (fragment): ZN624_HUMAN - Also known as KIAA1349. Experimental evidence at protein level: Swiss-Prot protein existence level 1. May be involved in transcriptional regulation. From Homo sapiens (Human).
   6738..6791    +  promoter       U6 promoter (fragment): RNA polymerase III promoter for human U6 snRNA
   6833..7421    +  misc_feature   WPRE: woodchuck hepatitis virus posttranscriptional regulatory element
   7472..7491    +  misc_feature   cPPT/CTS (fragment): central polypurine tract and central termination sequence of HIV-1
   7493..7726    +  LTR            3' LTR (ΔU3): self-inactivating 3' long terminal repeat (LTR) from HIV-1
   7804..7925    +  polyA_signal   SV40 poly(A) signal: SV40 polyadenylation signal
   7965..8100    +  rep_origin     SV40 ori: SV40 origin of replication
   8121..8139    -  promoter       T7 promoter: promoter for bacteriophage T7 RNA polymerase
   8147..8302    +  CDS            lacZα (fragment): LacZα fragment of β-galactosidase; lacZ fragment
   8307..8735    +  rep_origin     f1 ori (sequence partly withheld): f1 bacteriophage origin of replication; arrow indicates direction of (+) strand synthesis
   8788..8892    +  promoter       AmpR promoter: bla
   8893..9753    +  CDS            AmpR: β-lactamase; bla; confers resistance to ampicillin, carbenicillin, and related antibiotics
   9924..10512   +  rep_origin     ori: high-copy-number ColE1/pMB1/pBR322/pUC origin of replication
  10695..10787   +  CDS            lacI (fragment): lac repressor; lacI; The lac repressor binds to the lac operator to inhibit transcription in E. coli. This inhibition can be relieved by adding lactose or isopropyl-β-D-thiogalactopyranoside (IPTG).
  10800..10821   +  protein_bind   CAP binding site: CAP binding activates transcription in the presence of cAMP. E. coli catabolite activator protein
  10836..10866   +  promoter       lac promoter: promoter for the E. coli lac operon
  10870..10892   +  protein_bind   lac operator (fragment): The lac repressor binds to the lac operator to inhibit transcription in E. coli. This inhibition can be relieved by adding lactose or isopropyl-β-D-thiogalactopyranoside (IPTG). lac repressor encoded by lacI
  10935..10953   +  promoter       T3 promoter: promoter for bacteriophage T3 RNA polymerase
>Addgene plasmid #141670 | TFORF0710 | addgene full sequence | sequence record 408884 | Addgene NGS Result
TGGAGCTGCAAGCTTAATGTAGTCTTATGCAATACTCTTGTAGTCTTGCAACATGGTAACGATGAGTTAG
CAACATGCCTTACAAGGAGAGAAAAAGCACCGTGCATGCCGATTGGTGGAAGTAAGGTGGTACGATCGTG
CCTTATTAGGAAGGCAACAGACGGGTCTGACATGGATTGGACGAACCACTGAATTGCCGCATTGCAGAGA
TATTGTATTTAAGTGCCTAGCTCGATACATAAACGGGTCTCTCTGGTTAGACCAGATCTGAGCCTGGGAG
CTCTCTGGCTAACTAGGGAACCCACTGCTTAAGCCTCAATAAAGCTTGCCTTGAGTGCTTCAAGTAGTGT
GTGCCCGTCTGTTGTGTGACTCTGGTAACTAGAGATCCCTCAGACCCTTTTAGTCAGTGTGGAAAATCTC
TAGCAGTGGCGCCCGAACAGGGACTTGAAAGCGAAAGGGAAACCAGAGGAGCTCTCTCGACGCAGGACTC
GGCTTGCTGAAGCGCGCACGGCAAGAGGCGAGGGGCGGCGACTGGTGAGTACGCCAAAAATTTTGACTAG
CGGAGGCTAGAAGGAGAGAGATGGGTGCGAGAGCGTCAGTATTAAGCGGGGGAGAATTAGATCGCGATGG
GAAAAAATTCGGTTAAGGCCAGGGGGAAAGAAAAAATATAAATTAAAACATATAGTATGGGCAAGCAGGG
AGCTAGAACGATTCGCAGTTAATCCTGGCCTGTTAGAAACATCAGAAGGCTGTAGACAAATACTGGGACA
GCTACAACCATCCCTTCAGACAGGATCAGAAGAACTTAGATCATTATATAATACAGTAGCAACCCTCTAT
TGTGTGCATCAAAGGATAGAGATAAAAGACACCAAGGAAGCTTTAGACAAGATAGAGGAAGAGCAAAACA
AAAGTAAGACCACCGCACAGCAAGCGGCCGCTGATCTTCAGACCTGGAGGAGGAGATATGAGGGACAATT
GGAGAAGTGAATTATATAAATATAAAGTAGTAAAAATTGAACCATTAGGAGTAGCACCCACCAAGGCAAA
GAGAAGAGTGGTGCAGAGAGAAAAAAGAGCAGTGGGAATAGGAGCTTTGTTCCTTGGGTTCTTGGGAGCA
GCAGGAAGCACTATGGGCGCAGCGTCAATGACGCTGACGGTACAGGCCAGACAATTATTGTCTGGTATAG
TGCAGCAGCAGAACAATTTGCTGAGGGCTATTGAGGCGCAACAGCATCTGTTGCAACTCACAGTCTGGGG
CATCAAGCAGCTCCAGGCAAGAATCCTGGCTGTGGAAAGATACCTAAAGGATCAACAGCTCCTGGGGATT
TGGGGTTGCTCTGGAAAACTCATTTGCACCACTGCTGTGCCTTGGAATGCTAGTTGGAGTAATAAATCTC
TGGAACAGATTTGGAATCACACGACCTGGATGGAGTGGGACAGAGAAATTAACAATTACACAAGCTTAAT
ACACTCCTTAATTGAAGAATCGCAAAACCAGCAAGAAAAGAATGAACAAGAATTATTGGAATTAGATAAA
TGGGCAAGTTTGTGGAATTGGTTTAACATAACAAATTGGCTGTGGTATATAAAATTATTCATAATGATAG
TAGGAGGCTTGGTAGGTTTAAGAATAGTTTTTGCTGTACTTTCTATAGTGAATAGAGTTAGGCAGGGATA
TTCACCATTATCGTTTCAGACCCACCTCCCAACCCCGAGGGGACCCATGCATTGCATCTCAATTAGTCAG
CAACCAGGTGTGGAAAGTCCCCAGGCTCCCCAGCAGGCAGAAGTATGCAAAGCATGCGTCTCAATTAGTC
AGCAACCATAGTCCCGCCCCTAACTCCGCCCATCCCGCCCCTAACTCCGCCCAGTTCCGCCCATTCTCCG
CCCCATGGCTGACTAATTTTTTTTATTTATGCAGAGGCCGAGGCCGCCTCGGCCTCTGAGCTATTCCAGA
AGTAGTGAGGAGGCTTTTTTGGAGGCCTAGGCTTTTGCAAAAAGCTTTCTAGAGGTACCACCGGAGCTTA
CCATGACCGAGTACAAGCCCACGGTGCGCCTCGCCACCCGCGACGACGTCCCCAGGGCCGTACGCACCCT
CGCCGCCGCGTTCGCCGACTACCCCGCCACGCGCCACACCGTCGATCCGGACCGCCACATCGAGCGGGTC
ACCGAGCTGCAAGAACTCTTCCTCACGCGCGTCGGGCTCGACATCGGCAAGGTGTGGGTCGCGGACGACG
GCGCCGCCGTGGCGGTCTGGACCACGCCGGAGAGCGTCGAAGCGGGGGCGGTGTTCGCCGAGATCGGCCC
GCGCATGGCCGAGTTGAGCGGTTCCCGGCTGGCCGCGCAGCAACAGATGGAAGGCCTCCTGGCGCCGCAC
CGGCCCAAGGAGCCCGCGTGGTTCCTGGCCACCGTCGGCGTCTCGCCCGACCACCAGGGCAAGGGTCTGG
GCAGCGCCGTCGTGCTCCCCGGAGTGGAGGCGGCCGAGCGCGCCGGGGTGCCCGCCTTCCTGGAGACCTC
CGCGCCCCGCAACCTCCCCTTCTACGAGCGGCTCGGCTTCACCGTCACCGCCGACGTCGAGGTGCCCGAA
GGACCGCGCACCTGGTGCATGACCCGCAAGCCCGGTGCCAGTTAACGAATTCTAGATCTTGAGACAAATG
GCAGTATTCATCCACAATTTTAAAAGAAAAGGGGGGATTGGGGGGTACAGTGCAGGGGAAAGAATAGTAG
ACATAATAGCAACAGACATACAAACTAAAGAATTACAAAAACAAATTACAAAAATTCAAAATTTTCGGGT
TTATTACAGGGACAGCAGAGATCCACTTTGGCGCCGGCTCGAGGCCTGCAGGTGCAAAGATGGATAAAGT
TTTAAACAGAGAGGAATCTTTGCAGCTAATGGACCTTCTAGGTCTTGAAAGGAGTGGGAATTGGCTCCGG
TGCCCGTCAGTGGGCAGAGCGCACATCGCCCACAGTCCCCGAGAAGTTGGGGGGAGGGGTCGGCAATTGA
ACCGGTGCCTAGAGAAGGTGGCGCGGGGTAAACTGGGAAAGTGATGTCGTGTACTGGCTCCGCCTTTTTC
CCGAGGGTGGGGGAGAACCGTATATAAGTGCAGTAGTCGCCGTGAACGTTCTTTTTCGCAACGGGTTTGC
CGCCAGAACACAGGTAAGTGCCGTGTGTGGTTCCCGCGGGCCTGGCCTCTTTACGGGTTATGGCCCTTGC
GTGCCTTGAATTACTTCCACCTGGCTGCAGTACGTGATTCTTGATCCCGAGCTTCGGGTTGGAAGTGGGT
GGGAGAGTTCGAGGCCTTGCGCTTAAGGAGCCCCTTCGCCTCGTGCTTGAGTTGAGGCCTGGCCTGGGCG
CTGGGGCCGCCGCGTGCGAATCTGGTGGCACCTTCGCGCCTGTCTCGCTGCTTTCGATAAGTCTCTAGCC
ATTTAAAATTTTTGATGACCTGCTGCGACGCTTTTTTTCTGGCAAGATAGTCTTGTAAATGCGGGCCAAG
ATCTGCACACTGGTATTTCGGTTTTTGGGGCCGCGGGCGGCGACGGGGCCCGTGCGTCCCAGCGCACATG
TTCGGCGAGGCGGGGCCTGCGAGCGCGGCCACCGAGAATCGGACGGGGGTAGTCTCAAGCTGGCCGGCCT
GCTCTGGTGCCTGGCCTCGCGCCGCCGTGTATCGCCCCGCCCTGGGCGGCAAGGCTGGCCCGGTCGGCAC
CAGTTGCGTGAGCGGAAAGATGGCCGCTTCCCGGCCCTGCTGCAGGGAGCTCAAAATGGAGGACGCGGCG
CTCGGGAGAGCGGGCGGGTGAGTCACCCACACAAAGGAAAAGGGCCTTTCCGTCCTCAGCCGTCGCTTCA
TGTGACTCCACGGAGTACCGGGCGCCGTCCAGGCACCTCGATTAGTTCTCGAGCTTTTGGAGTACGTCGT
CTTTAGGTTGGGGGGAGGGGTTTTATGCGATGGAGTTTCCCCACACTGAGTGGGTGGAGACTGAAGTTAG
GCCAGCTTGGCACTTGATGTAATTCTCCTTGGAATTTGCCCTTTTTGAGTTTGGATCTTGGTTCATTCTC
AAGCCTCAGACAGTGGTTCAAAGTTTTTTTCTTCCATTTCAGGTGTCGTGAGGCTAGCACCGCCACCATG
TCTTTGCAAGACTCCACTCTTTCCAGAGAGGGGAAACCAGAGGGAGAGATTATGGCTGCTGTGTTTTTCT
CAGTTGGACGCCTGAGCCCTGAAGTTACCCAGCCAGATGAAGATCTTCACCTTCAGGCAGAAGAAACACA
ATTGGTAAAGGAATCGGTGACATTTAAGGATGTGGCTATAGACTTCACATTGGAGGAGTGGAGGTTGATG
GACCCTACACAGAGGAACCTGCACAAGGATGTGATGCTAGAGAATTACAGGAATCTGGTCTCCCTGGGGC
TTGCAGTTTCCAAACCAGACATGATATCTCATTTGGAGAATGGGAAAGGACCATGGGTGACGGTGAGAGA
AATTTCAAGAATTCCCTATCCTGACATGGAGCCCAAACCTGCAACCAAGAAGGCTACACGAACAAAGGCT
ATTTCTGAAGATTTATCACAGGAGGCCATACTAGAGAAACTTACAGAGAATGGTCTGTGGGATTCCAGAA
TGGAAGGGTTATGGAAATGGAATGATAGGATATTGAGATTACAAAATAATCAGGAGAATCATTTGAGTCA
AAGAATAATTCCACTCAAGAAGACTCCCACTAGTCAAAGAGGCTTTAGATTTGAATCTATTCTTATTCCA
GAACCAGGCATTGCCACAGAAGAGCTTCACAGCAGATGCCAAACACAAGAGGAAAATTTCACAGAGAATT
TAAATTTGATTACAGATACCCATTTGGGGAAGATAATTTGCAAGGAGATGAAAGGCAGCAAAGCCATAAG
GCAGACTTCAGAACTAACTTTGGGGAAAAAATCCAATAATAAGGAAAAACCCTACAAATGTAGTACATGC
GAAAAGGCCTTTCATTATAGATCATTGCTCATTCAACATCAAAGAACTCATACTAAAGAAAAACCTTATG
AATGTAATGAATGTGGGAAAACATTCAGCCAGCCTTCATATCTCAGTCAGCACAAAAAAATCCACACTGG
AGAAAAACCCTATAAATGTAATGAATGTGGAAAGGCCTTCATTGCTTCTTCATCACTTATGGTACATCAG
AGAATTCACACTAAAGAGAAACCTTATCAGTGTAATGTGTGTGGGAAATCTTTTAGCCAGTGTGCCCGTC
TTAATCAGCACCAGAGAATTCAAACTGGAGAGAAACCCTATAAATGTAGTGAATGCGGGAAAGCTTTTAG
TGATAAATCAAAACTTGCAAGACATCAGGAAACTCACAATGGTGAGAAACCCTACAAATGTGATGATTGT
GGGAAAGCCTTTAGGAACAAGTCATATCTTAGTGTACATCAGAAGACCCACACTGAAGAGAAACCATATC
AGTGCAACGAGTGTGGGAAGTCTTTTAAGAATACCACAATTTTTAATGTGCATCAGAGGATTCATACTGG
AGAGAAACCTTTTAGATGTAACGAATGTGGAAAAGCCTATAGAAGTAATTCAAGCCTTATCGTACATATA
AGAACTCACACTGGGGAAAAACCCTATGAATGTAATGAATGTGGGAAAGCATTCAACCGCATCGCAAATT
TCACAGAACATCAGCGAATTCACACAGGAGAAAAACCCTATAAATGTAATGAATGTGGGAAAGCATTCAT
TAATTATTCATGCCTTACTGTACACCACAGAATGCATACAGGAGAGAAACCTTATAAATGTACTGAATGT
GGAAAGGCCTTCATGCGTTCTTCTTCTCTAATTATACATCAGCGTATTCATACTGAAGAGAAACCTTATC
TGTGCAATGAATGTGGGGAGTCTTTCAGAATAAAATCACACTTAACTGTACATCAGAGAATTCACACTGG
AGAGAAACCATATAAATGTACTGACTGCGAGAGGGCATTCACCAAAATGGTAAATCTCAAGGAGCATCAG
AAAATTCATACTGGAGTGAAACCCTATAAATGTTATGACTGTGGAAAGTCCTTTAGGACTAAATCATACC
TTATTGTACATCAGAGGACCCATACTGGAGAAAAACCATATAAATGTAATGAATGTGAGAAAGCCTTCAC
TAATACATCACAGCTTACCGTGCACCAACGAAGGCATACTGGAGAGAAGCCCTATAAATGCAATGAATGT
GGAAAGGTTTTCACAAGTAACTCAGGCTTTAATACACATCAAAGAACACATACTGGAGAGAAACCATTTA
AATGTAATGACTGTGGGAAAGCATTTAGCCAGATGGTACATGTCACAGAACATCAGAAAATCCATAGTGG
AGAGAAGCCCTATAAGTGTGATGTCTGTGGAAAAGCCTTCAGGAGGGGTTCTTACCTTACAGTGCATTGG
AGAACACACACTGGAGAAAAACCCTACACCTGTAAGGAATGTGGAAAGGGTTGTATTACTCTATCACAGC
TAACCCTACATCAGAGAATTCATACTGGGGAGAGGCCCTATAAATGTGAAGAATGTGGAAAAGCCTTCAG
AACTAACTCAGACTTTACTGTACACTTGAGGATGCATACTGGAGAAAAACCCTATAAATGTAATGAATGT
GGAAAAGCCTTCAGGAGTAGTTCGAGCCTTACTGTACATCAAAGAATACATCAAAGAGAAACTCAGTTAA
TATAGTAATGAACTAGTCCGTAACTTGAAAGTATTTCGATTTCTTGGCTTTATATATCTTGTGGAAAGGA
CGATACACTGTAGCCGCATAGATGCGAACGCGTTAAGTCGACAATCAACCTCTGGATTACAAAATTTGTG
AAAGATTGACTGGTATTCTTAACTATGTTGCTCCTTTTACGCTATGTGGATACGCTGCTTTAATGCCTTT
GTATCATGCTATTGCTTCCCGTATGGCTTTCATTTTCTCCTCCTTGTATAAATCCTGGTTGCTGTCTCTT
TATGAGGAGTTGTGGCCCGTTGTCAGGCAACGTGGCGTGGTGTGCACTGTGTTTGCTGACGCAACCCCCA
CTGGTTGGGGCATTGCCACCACCTGTCAGCTCCTTTCCGGGACTTTCGCTTTCCCCCTCCCTATTGCCAC
GGCGGAACTCATCGCCGCCTGCCTTGCCCGCTGCTGGACAGGGGCTCGGCTGTTGGGCACTGACAATTCC
GTGGTGTTGTCGGGGAAATCATCGTCCTTTCCTTGGCTGCTCGCCTGTGTTGCCACCTGGATTCTGCGCG
GGACGTCCTTCTGCTACGTCCCTTCGGCCCTCAATCCAGCGGACCTTCCTTCCCGCGGCCTGCTGCCGGC
TCTGCGGCCTCTTCCGCGTCTTCGCCTTCGCCCTCAGACGAGTCGGATCTCCCTTTGGGCCGCCTCCCCG
CGTCGACTTTAAGACCAATGACTTACAAGGCAGCTGTAGATCTTAGCCACTTTTTAAAAGAAAAGGGGGG
ACTGGAAGGGCTAATTCACTCCCAACGAAGACAAGATCTGCTTTTTGCTTGTACTGGGTCTCTCTGGTTA
GACCAGATCTGAGCCTGGGAGCTCTCTGGCTAACTAGGGAACCCACTGCTTAAGCCTCAATAAAGCTTGC
CTTGAGTGCTTCAAGTAGTGTGTGCCCGTCTGTTGTGTGACTCTGGTAACTAGAGATCCCTCAGACCCTT
TTAGTCAGTGTGGAAAATCTCTAGCAGTACGTATAGTAGTTCATGTCATCTTATTATTCAGTATTTATAA
CTTGCAAAGAAATGAATATCAGAGAGTGAGAGGAACTTGTTTATTGCAGCTTATAATGGTTACAAATAAA
GCAATAGCATCACAAATTTCACAAATAAAGCATTTTTTTCACTGCATTCTAGTTGTGGTTTGTCCAAACT
CATCAATGTATCTTATCATGTCTGGCTCTAGCTATCCCGCCCCTAACTCCGCCCATCCCGCCCCTAACTC
CGCCCAGTTCCGCCCATTCTCCGCCCCATGGCTGACTAATTTTTTTTATTTATGCAGAGGCCGAGGCCGC
CTCGGCCTCTGAGCTATTCCAGAAGTAGTGAGGAGGCTTTTTTGGAGGCCTAGGGACGTACCCAATTCGC
CCTATAGTGAGTCGTATTACGCGCGCTCACTGGCCGTCGTTTTACAACGTCGTGACTGGGAAAACCCTGG
CGTTACCCAACTTAATCGCCTTGCAGCACATCCCCCTTTCGCCAGCTGGCGTAATAGCGAAGAGGCCCGC
ACCGATCGCCCTTCCCAACAGTTGCGCAGCCTGAATGGCGAATGGG
[124 nt withheld, positions 8307-8430]
C
[91 nt withheld, positions 8432-8522]
A
[49 nt withheld, positions 8524-8572]
CCTTTGACGTTGGAGTCCACGTTCTTT
[37 nt withheld, positions 8600-8636]
ACCCTATCTCGGTCTATTCTTTTGATTTATAAGGGATTTTGCCGATTTCGGCCTATTGGTTAAAAAATGA
GCTGATTTAACAAAAATTTAACGCGAATTTTAACAAAATATTAACGCTTACAATTTAGGTGGCACTTTTC
GGGGAAATGTGCGCGGAACCCCTATTTGTTTATTTTTCTAAATACATTCAAATATGTATCCGCTCATGAG
ACAATAACCCTGATAAATGCTTCAATAATATTGAAAAAGGAAGAGTATGAGTATTCAACATTTCCGTGTC
GCCCTTATTCCCTTTTTTGCGGCATTTTGCCTTCCTGTTTTTGCTCACCCAGAAACGCTGGTGAAAGTAA
AAGATGCTGAAGATCAGTTGGGTGCACGAGTGGGTTACATCGAACTGGATCTCAACAGCGGTAAGATCCT
TGAGAGTTTTCGCCCCGAAGAACGTTTTCCAATGATGAGCACTTTTAAAGTTCTGCTATGTGGCGCGGTA
TTATCCCGTATTGACGCCGGGCAAGAGCAACTCGGTCGCCGCATACACTATTCTCAGAATGACTTGGTTG
AGTACTCACCAGTCACAGAAAAGCATCTTACGGATGGCATGACAGTAAGAGAATTATGCAGTGCTGCCAT
AACCATGAGTGATAACACTGCGGCCAACTTACTTCTGACAACGATCGGAGGACCGAAGGAGCTAACCGCT
TTTTTGCACAACATGGGGGATCATGTAACTCGCCTTGATCGTTGGGAACCGGAGCTGAATGAAGCCATAC
CAAACGACGAGCGTGACACCACGATGCCTGTAGCAATGGCAACAACGTTGCGCAAACTATTAACTGGCGA
ACTACTTACTCTAGCTTCCCGGCAACAATTAATAGACTGGATGGAGGCGGATAAAGTTGCAGGACCACTT
CTGCGCTCGGCCCTTCCGGCTGGCTGGTTTATTGCTGATAAATCTGGAGCCGGTGAGCGTGGGTCTCGCG
GTATCATTGCAGCACTGGGGCCAGATGGTAAGCCCTCCCGTATCGTAGTTATCTACACGACGGGGAGTCA
GGCAACTATGGATGAACGAAATAGACAGATCGCTGAGATAGGTGCCTCACTGATTAAGCATTGGTAACTG
TCAGACCAAGTTTACTCATATATACTTTAGATTGATTTAAAACTTCATTTTTAATTTAAAAGGATCTAGG
TGAAGATCCTTTTTGATAATCTCATGACCAAAATCCCTTAACGTGAGTTTTCGTTCCACTGAGCGTCAGA
CCCCGTAGAAAAGATCAAAGGATCTTCTTGAGATCCTTTTTTTCTGCGCGTAATCTGCTGCTTGCAAACA
AAAAAACCACCGCTACCAGCGGTGGTTTGTTTGCCGGATCAAGAGCTACCAACTCTTTTTCCGAAGGTAA
CTGGCTTCAGCAGAGCGCAGATACCAAATACTGTTCTTCTAGTGTAGCCGTAGTTAGGCCACCACTTCAA
GAACTCTGTAGCACCGCCTACATACCTCGCTCTGCTAATCCTGTTACCAGTGGCTGCTGCCAGTGGCGAT
AAGTCGTGTCTTACCGGGTTGGACTCAAGACGATAGTTACCGGATAAGGCGCAGCGGTCGGGCTGAACGG
GGGGTTCGTGCACACAGCCCAGCTTGGAGCGAACGACCTACACCGAACTGAGATACCTACAGCGTGAGCT
ATGAGAAAGCGCCACGCTTCCCGAAGGGAGAAAGGCGGACAGGTATCCGGTAAGCGGCAGGGTCGGAACA
GGAGAGCGCACGAGGGAGCTTCCAGGGGGAAACGCCTGGTATCTTTATAGTCCTGTCGGGTTTCGCCACC
TCTGACTTGAGCGTCGATTTTTGTGATGCTCGTCAGGGGGGCGGAGCCTATGGAAAAACGCCAGCAACGC
GGCCTTTTTACGGTTCCTGGCCTTTTGCTGGCCTTTTGCTCACATGTTCTTTCCTGCGTTATCCCCTGAT
TCTGTGGATAACCGTATTACCGCCTTTGAGTGAGCTGATACCGCTCGCCGCAGCCGAACGACCGAGCGCA
GCGAGTCAGTGAGCGAGGAAGCGGAAGAGCGCCCAATACGCAAACCGCCTCTCCCCGCGCGTTGGCCGAT
TCATTAATGCAGCTGGCACGACAGGTTTCCCGACTGGAAAGCGGGCAGTGAGCGCAACGCAATTAATGTG
AGTTAGCTCACTCATTAGGCACCCCAGGCTTTACACTTTATGCTTCCGGCTCGTATGTTGTGTGGAATTG
TGAGCGGATAACAATTTCACACAGGAAACAGCTATGACCATGATTACGCCAAGCGCGCAATTAACCCTCA
CTAAAGGGAACAAAAGC
