>Addgene plasmid #141670 | TFORF0710 | depositor partial sequence | sequence record 277147 | Insert
ACCGCCACCATGTCTTTGCAAGACTCCACTCTTTCCAGAGAGGGGAAACCAGAGGGAGAGATTATGGCTG
CTGTGTTTTTCTCAGTTGGACGCCTGAGCCCTGAAGTTACCCAGCCAGATGAAGATCTTCACCTTCAGGC
AGAAGAAACACAATTGGTAAAGGAATCGGTGACATTTAAGGATGTGGCTATAGACTTCACATTGGAGGAG
TGGAGGTTGATGGACCCTACACAGAGGAACCTGCACAAGGATGTGATGCTAGAGAATTACAGGAATCTGG
TCTCCCTGGGGCTTGCAGTTTCCAAACCAGACATGATATCTCATTTGGAGAATGGGAAAGGACCATGGGT
GACGGTGAGAGAAATTTCAAGAATTCCCTATCCTGACATGGAGCCCAAACCTGCAACCAAGAAGGCTACA
CGAACAAAGGCTATTTCTGAAGATTTATCACAGGAGGCCATACTAGAGAAACTTACAGAGAATGGTCTGT
GGGATTCCAGAATGGAAGGGTTATGGAAATGGAATGATAGGATATTGAGATTACAAAATAATCAGGAGAA
TCATTTGAGTCAAAGAATAATTCCACTCAAGAAGACTCCCACTAGTCAAAGAGGCTTTAGATTTGAATCT
ATTCTTATTCCAGAACCAGGCATTGCCACAGAAGAGCTTCACAGCAGATGCCAAACACAAGAGGAAAATT
TCACAGAGAATTTAAATTTGATTACAGATACCCATTTGGGGAAGATAATTTGCAAGGAGATGAAAGGCAG
CAAAGCCATAAGGCAGACTTCAGAACTAACTTTGGGGAAAAAATCCAATAATAAGGAAAAACCCTACAAA
TGTAGTACATGCGAAAAGGCCTTTCATTATAGATCATTGCTCATTCAACATCAAAGAACTCATACTAAAG
AAAAACCTTATGAATGTAATGAATGTGGGAAAACATTCAGCCAGCCTTCATATCTCAGTCAGCACAAAAA
AATCCACACTGGAGAAAAACCCTATAAATGTAATGAATGTGGAAAGGCCTTCATTGCTTCTTCATCACTT
ATGGTACATCAGAGAATTCACACTAAAGAGAAACCTTATCAGTGTAATGTGTGTGGGAAATCTTTTAGCC
AGTGTGCCCGTCTTAATCAGCACCAGAGAATTCAAACTGGAGAGAAACCCTATAAATGTAGTGAATGCGG
GAAAGCTTTTAGTGATAAATCAAAACTTGCAAGACATCAGGAAACTCACAATGGTGAGAAACCCTACAAA
TGTGATGATTGTGGGAAAGCCTTTAGGAACAAGTCATATCTTAGTGTACATCAGAAGACCCACACTGAAG
AGAAACCATATCAGTGCAACGAGTGTGGGAAGTCTTTTAAGAATACCACAATTTTTAATGTGCATCAGAG
GATTCATACTGGAGAGAAACCTTTTAGATGTAACGAATGTGGAAAAGCCTATAGAAGTAATTCAAGCCTT
ATCGTACATATAAGAACTCACACTGGGGAAAAACCCTATGAATGTAATGAATGTGGGAAAGCATTCAACC
GCATCGCAAATTTCACAGAACATCAGCGAATTCACACAGGAGAAAAACCCTATAAATGTAATGAATGTGG
GAAAGCATTCATTAATTATTCATGCCTTACTGTACACCACAGAATGCATACAGGAGAGAAACCTTATAAA
TGTACTGAATGTGGAAAGGCCTTCATGCGTTCTTCTTCTCTAATTATACATCAGCGTATTCATACTGAAG
AGAAACCTTATCTGTGCAATGAATGTGGGGAGTCTTTCAGAATAAAATCACACTTAACTGTACATCAGAG
AATTCACACTGGAGAGAAACCATATAAATGTACTGACTGCGAGAGGGCATTCACCAAAATGGTAAATCTC
AAGGAGCATCAGAAAATTCATACTGGAGTGAAACCCTATAAATGTTATGACTGTGGAAAGTCCTTTAGGA
CTAAATCATACCTTATTGTACATCAGAGGACCCATACTGGAGAAAAACCATATAAATGTAATGAATGTGA
GAAAGCCTTCACTAATACATCACAGCTTACCGTGCACCAACGAAGGCATACTGGAGAGAAGCCCTATAAA
TGCAATGAATGTGGAAAGGTTTTCACAAGTAACTCAGGCTTTAATACACATCAAAGAACACATACTGGAG
AGAAACCATTTAAATGTAATGACTGTGGGAAAGCATTTAGCCAGATGGTACATGTCACAGAACATCAGAA
AATCCATAGTGGAGAGAAGCCCTATAAGTGTGATGTCTGTGGAAAAGCCTTCAGGAGGGGTTCTTACCTT
ACAGTGCATTGGAGAACACACACTGGAGAAAAACCCTACACCTGTAAGGAATGTGGAAAGGGTTGTATTA
CTCTATCACAGCTAACCCTACATCAGAGAATTCATACTGGGGAGAGGCCCTATAAATGTGAAGAATGTGG
AAAAGCCTTCAGAACTAACTCAGACTTTACTGTACACTTGAGGATGCATACTGGAGAAAAACCCTATAAA
TGTAATGAATGTGGAAAAGCCTTCAGGAGTAGTTCGAGCCTTACTGTACATCAAAGAATACATCAAAGAG
AAACTCAGTTAATATAGTAATGAACTAGTCCGTAACTTGAAAGTATTTCGATTTCTTGGCTTTATATATC
TTGTGGAAAGGACGATACACTGTAGCCGCATAGATGCGA
