>Addgene plasmid #141670 | TFORF0710 | depositor partial sequence | sequence record 277148 | Barcode
TACACTGTAGCCGCATAGATGCGA
